Addgene plasmid #224452: kiCAP-AAV-MyoAAV4E
Purpose: Rep/Cap plasmid for the production of MyoAAV 4E, a muscle-tropic AAV capsid in mice and macaques.
Depositing lab: Pardis Sabeti. Depositing organization: Broad Institute. Publication: Directed evolution of a family of AAV capsid variants enabling potent muscle-directed gene delivery across species. Tabebordbar M, Lagerborg KA, Stanton A, King EM, Ye S, Tellez L, Krunnfusz A, Tavakoli S, Widrick JJ, Messemer KA, Troiano EC, Moghadaszadeh B, Peacker BL, Leacock KA, Horwitz N, Beggs AH, Wagers AJ, Sabeti PC. Cell. 2021 Sep 16;184(19):4919-4938.e22. doi: 10.1016/j.cell.2021.08.028. Epub 2021 Sep 9. PubMed 34506722.
Backbone
  Vector backbone: pUC57-Kan
  Vector type: AAV
Growth in bacteria
  Bacterial resistance: Kanamycin, 50 μg/mL
  Growth temperature: 30°C
  Growth strain: NEB Stable
  Copy number: High Copy
Gene/Insert
  Gene/Insert name: AAV9 VP1 modified with 7mer insertion between amino acids 588 and 589 (alt name: MyoAAV 4E)
  Species: Synthetic
  Insert size (bp): 2232
  Mutation: RGDFNNT insert between amino acids 588 and 589 of AAV9 VP1, S586E, A587N, Q588R
  Promoter: p41
  Cloning method: Gibson Cloning
Terms and licenses: Academic/Nonprofit Terms; Industry Terms: Not Available to Industry
Depositor comments: Insert was cloned via BsiWI (5') and AgeI (3', preserved in cloning) sites
How to cite: kiCAP-AAV-MyoAAV4E was a gift from Pardis Sabeti (Addgene plasmid # 224452 ; http://n2t.net/addgene:224452 ; RRID:Addgene_224452)
