[The description below was written by a language model from this plasmid's Addgene catalogue record and pLannotate feature annotations shown in this document.]
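Description:
kiCAP-AAV-MyoAAV4E is a Rep/Cap packaging (trans) plasmid used to produce recombinant AAV carrying the MyoAAV 4E capsid, an engineered variant described as muscle-tropic in mice and macaques. It is catalogued on a pUC57-Kan backbone and is maintained in E. coli through a high-copy ColE1/pUC-type origin with kanamycin selection (KanR driven by the bla promoter). The annotated sequence also shows an f1 origin, lac promoter/operator and lacZα remnants, and T7, T3 and SP6 phage promoters left over from cloning vectors. No ITRs are annotated, consistent with a helper plasmid that supplies viral proteins without being packaged itself.

The capsid insert is a synthetic AAV9 VP1 open reading frame of about 2.2 kb. It carries a seven-residue RGD-containing peptide inserted between positions 588 and 589, together with substitutions of the three preceding residues (S586E, A587N, Q588R). The annotation tool labels this ORF by homology to AAV2 VP1, but the catalogue identifies it as AAV9-derived. It is listed as expressed from the native AAV p41 promoter, which lies within the partial Rep52-matching sequence immediately upstream of cap.

The feature table also shows a full-length AAV2 Rep78 reading frame followed by an rtTA3-like transactivator fragment with VP16-derived activation repeats and a bGH polyadenylation signal. After this comes an array of tet operator repeats placed just ahead of the Rep fragment and cap. This arrangement suggests transactivator-boosted capsid expression, although the record does not explain the design. In practice the plasmid would be co-transfected with an ITR-flanked transgene plasmid and an adenoviral helper to make muscle-directed vectors.
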