Features (pLannotate 1.2.2; 29 found; start..end, strand, type, name):
    187..2049    +  CDS            Rep78: REP78_AAV2S - Experimental evidence at protein level: Swiss-Prot protein existence level 1. Plays an essential role in the initiation of viral DNA synthesis. Binds specifically to an inverted terminal repeat element (ITR) on the 3' and 5' ends of the viral DNA, where it cleaves a site specifically to generate a priming site for initiation of the synthesis of a complementary strand. Plays also a role as transcriptional regulator, DNA helicase and as key factors in site-specific integration of the viral genome. Regulates host PKA activity by interacting with host PRKX as a mechanism of interferi
   2152..2828    +  CDS            rtTA3 (fragment): reverse tetracycline transactivator 3 activates expression from Tet-responsive promoters in the presence of doxycycline
   2758..2868    +  CDS            VP48: 3 tandem repeats of the minimal activation domain of herpes simplex virus VP16 (Cheng et al., 2013)
   2907..2925    -  promoter       SP6 promoter: promoter for bacteriophage SP6 RNA polymerase
   2951..3175    +  polyA_signal   bGH poly(A) signal: bovine growth hormone polyadenylation signal
   3179..3200    +  promoter       SV40 promoter (fragment): SV40 enhancer and early promoter
   3236..3256    +  promoter       tight TRE promoter (fragment): Tet-responsive promoter PTight, consisting of seven tet operator sequences followed by the minimal CMV promoter
   3273..3293    +  promoter       tight TRE promoter (fragment): Tet-responsive promoter PTight, consisting of seven tet operator sequences followed by the minimal CMV promoter
   3310..3330    +  promoter       tight TRE promoter (fragment): Tet-responsive promoter PTight, consisting of seven tet operator sequences followed by the minimal CMV promoter
   3347..3367    +  promoter       tight TRE promoter (fragment): Tet-responsive promoter PTight, consisting of seven tet operator sequences followed by the minimal CMV promoter
   3384..3404    +  promoter       tight TRE promoter (fragment): Tet-responsive promoter PTight, consisting of seven tet operator sequences followed by the minimal CMV promoter
   3421..3441    +  promoter       tight TRE promoter (fragment): Tet-responsive promoter PTight, consisting of seven tet operator sequences followed by the minimal CMV promoter
   3458..3478    +  promoter       tight TRE promoter (fragment): Tet-responsive promoter PTight, consisting of seven tet operator sequences followed by the minimal CMV promoter
   3495..3515    +  promoter       tight TRE promoter (fragment): Tet-responsive promoter PTight, consisting of seven tet operator sequences followed by the minimal CMV promoter
   3521..4138    +  CDS            Rep52 (fragment): REP52_AAV2S - Experimental evidence at protein level: Swiss-Prot protein existence level 1. Plays a critical role during packaging of viral DNA into empty capsids, where they are thought to be part of the packaging motor complex. The single stranded genomic DNA is packaged in a 3' to 5' direction and requires the association between viral DNA and Rep40. Regulates host PKA activity by interacting with host PRKX as a mechanism to interfere with helper virus propagation and to promote its own replication. From Adeno-associated virus 2 (isolate Srivastava/1982) (AAV-2).
   4158..6386    +  CDS            VP1: CAPSD_AAV2S - Experimental evidence at protein level: Swiss-Prot protein existence level 1. Capsid protein self-assembles to form an icosahedral capsid with a T=1 symmetry, about 22 nm in diameter, and consisting of 60 copies of three size variants of the capsid protein VP1, VP2 and VP3 which differ in their N-terminus. The capsid encapsulates the genomic ssDNA. Binds to host cell heparan sulfate and uses host ITGA5-ITGB1 as coreceptor on the cell surface to provide virion attachment to target cell. This attachment induces virion internalization predominantly through clathrin-dependent endocyt
   6542..6570    -  misc_feature   MCS (fragment): pBluescript multiple cloning site
   6583..6601    -  promoter       T3 promoter: promoter for bacteriophage T3 RNA polymerase
   6646..6662    -  protein_bind   lac operator: The lac repressor binds to the lac operator to inhibit transcription in E. coli. This inhibition can be relieved by adding lactose or isopropyl-β-D-thiogalactopyranoside (IPTG). lac repressor encoded by lacI
   6670..6700    -  promoter       lac promoter: promoter for the E. coli lac operon
   6715..6736    -  protein_bind   CAP binding site: CAP binding activates transcription in the presence of cAMP. E. coli catabolite activator protein
   6749..6841    -  CDS            lacI (fragment): lac repressor; lacI; The lac repressor binds to the lac operator to inhibit transcription in E. coli. This inhibition can be relieved by adding lactose or isopropyl-β-D-thiogalactopyranoside (IPTG).
   7024..7612    -  rep_origin     ori: high-copy-number ColE1/pMB1/pBR322/pUC origin of replication
   7783..8592    -  CDS            KanR: aminoglycoside phosphotransferase; aph(3')-Ia; confers resistance to kanamycin in bacteria or G418 (Geneticin®) in eukaryotes
   8593..8697    -  promoter       AmpR promoter: bla
   8750..9178    -  rep_origin     f1 ori (sequence partly withheld): f1 bacteriophage origin of replication; arrow indicates direction of (+) strand synthesis
   9183..9338    -  CDS            lacZα (fragment): LacZα fragment of β-galactosidase; lacZ fragment
   9346..9364    +  promoter       T7 promoter: promoter for bacteriophage T7 RNA polymerase
   9373..9392    -  misc_feature   MCS (fragment): pBluescript multiple cloning site
>Addgene plasmid #224452 | kiCAP-AAV-MyoAAV4E | addgene full sequence | sequence record 446621 | Addgene NGS Result
TCGACACGCGTGGAGGGGTGGAGTCGTGACGTGAATTACGTCATAGGGTTAGGGAGGTCCTGTATTAGAG
GTCACGTGAGTGTTTTGCGACATTTTGCGACACCATGTGGTCACGCTGGGTATTTAAGCCCGAGTGAGCA
CGCAGGGTCTCCATTTTGAAGCGGGAGGTTTGAACGCGCAGCCGCCATGCCGGGGTTTTACGAGATTGTG
ATTAAGGTCCCCAGCGACCTTGACGAGCATCTGCCCGGCATTTCTGACAGCTTTGTGAACTGGGTGGCCG
AGAAGGAATGGGAGTTGCCGCCAGATTCTGACATGGATCTGAATCTGATTGAGCAGGCACCCCTGACCGT
GGCCGAGAAGCTGCAGCGCGACTTTCTGACGGAATGGCGCCGTGTGAGTAAGGCCCCGGAGGCTCTTTTC
TTTGTGCAATTTGAGAAGGGAGAGAGCTACTTCCACATGCACGTGCTCGTGGAAACCACCGGGGTGAAAT
CCATGGTTTTGGGACGTTTCCTGAGTCAGATTCGCGAAAAACTGATTCAGAGAATTTACCGCGGGATCGA
GCCGACTTTGCCAAACTGGTTCGCGGTCACAAAGACCAGAAATGGCGCCGGAGGCGGGAACAAGGTGGTG
GATGAGTGCTACATCCCCAATTACTTGCTCCCCAAAACCCAGCCTGAGCTCCAGTGGGCGTGGACTAATA
TGGAACAGTATTTAAGCGCCTGTTTGAATCTCACGGAGCGTAAACGGTTGGTGGCGCAGCATCTGACGCA
CGTGTCGCAGACGCAGGAGCAGAACAAAGAGAATCAGAATCCCAATTCTGATGCGCCGGTGATCAGATCA
AAAACTTCAGCCAGGTACATGGAGCTGGTCGGGTGGCTCGTGGACAAGGGGATTACCTCGGAGAAGCAGT
GGATCCAGGAGGACCAGGCCTCATACATCTCCTTCAATGCGGCCTCCAACTCGCGGTCCCAAATCAAGGC
TGCCTTGGACAATGCGGGAAAGATTATGAGCCTGACTAAAACCGCCCCCGACTACCTGGTGGGCCAGCAG
CCCGTGGAGGACATTTCCAGCAATCGGATTTATAAAATTTTGGAACTAAACGGGTACGATCCCCAATATG
CGGCTTCCGTCTTTCTGGGATGGGCCACGAAAAAGTTCGGCAAGAGGAACACCATCTGGCTGTTTGGGCC
TGCAACTACCGGGAAGACCAACATCGCGGAGGCCATAGCCCACACTGTGCCCTTCTACGGGTGCGTAAAC
TGGACCAATGAGAACTTTCCCTTCAACGACTGTGTCGACAAGATGGTGATCTGGTGGGAGGAGGGGAAGA
TGACCGCCAAGGTCGTGGAGTCGGCCAAAGCCATTCTCGGAGGAAGCAAGGTGCGCGTGGACCAGAAATG
CAAGTCCTCGGCCCAGATAGACCCGACTCCCGTGATCGTCACCTCCAACACCAACATGTGCGCCGTGATT
GACGGGAACTCAACGACCTTCGAACACCAGCAGCCGTTGCAAGACCGGATGTTCAAATTTGAACTCACCC
GCCGTCTGGATCATGACTTTGGGAAGGTCACCAAGCAGGAAGTCAAAGACTTTTTCCGGTGGGCAAAGGA
TCACGTGGTTGAGGTGGAGCATGAATTCTACGTCAAAAAGGGTGGAGCCAAGAAAAGACCCGCCCCCAGT
GACGCAGATATAAGTGAGCCCAAACGGGTGCGCGAGTCAGTTGCGCAGCCATCGACGTCAGACGCGGAAG
CTTCGATCAACTACGCGGACAGGTACCAAAACAAATGTTCTCGTCACGTGGGCATGAATCTGATGCTGTT
TCCCTGCAGACAATGCGAGAGACTGAATCAGAATTCAAATATCTGCTTCACTCACGGTGTCAAAGACTGT
TTAGAGTGCTTTCCCGTGTCAGAATCTCAACCCGTTTCTGTCGTCAAAAAGGCGTATCAGAAACTGTGCT
ACATTCATCACATCATGGGAAAGGTGCCAGACGCTTGCACTGCTTGCGACCTGGTCAATGTGGACTTGGA
TGACTGTGTTTCTGAACAATAAATGACTTAAACCAGGTATTGCTGCCGATGGTTATCTTCCAGATTGGCT
CGAGGACAACCTTAGTGAACTAGTGCCACCATGAGTCGGCTGGATAAATCTAAAGTCATAAACGGCGCTC
TGGAATTACTCAATGAAGTCGGTATCGAAGGCCTGACGACAAGGAAACTCGCTCAAAAGCTGGGAGTTGA
GCAGCCTACCCTGTACTGGCACGTGAAGAACAAGCGGGCCCTGCTCGATGCCCTGGCCATCGAGATGCTG
GACAGGCATCATACCCACTTCTGCCCCCTGGAAGGCGAGTCATGGCAAGACTTTCTGCGGAACAACGCCA
AGTCATTCCGCTGTGCTCTCCTCTCACATCGCGACGGGGCTAAAGTGCATCTCGGCACCCGCCCAACAGA
GAAACAGTACGAAACCCTGGAAAATCAGCTCGCGTTCCTGTGTCAGCAAGGCTTCTCCCTGGAGAACGCA
CTGTACGCTCTGTCCGCCGTGGGCCACTTTACACTGGGCTGCGTATTGGAGGAACAGGAGCATCAAGTAG
CAAAAGAGGAAAGAGAGACACCTACCACCGATTCTATGCCCCCACTTCTGAGACAAGCAATTGAGCTGTT
CGACCGGCAGGGAGCCGAACCTGCCTTCCTTTTCGGCCTGGAACTAATCATATGTGGCCTGGAGAAACAG
CTAAAGTGCGAAAGCGGCGGGCCGGCCGACGCCCTTGACGATTTTGACTTAGACATGCTCCCAGCCGATG
CCCTTGACGACTTTGACCTTGATATGCTGCCTGCTGACGCTCTTGACGATTTTGACCTTGACATGCTCCC
CGGGTAAATGCATGAATTCGATCTAGAGGGCCCTATTCTATAGTGTCACCTAAATGCTAGAGCTCGCTGA
TCAGCCTCGACTGTGCCTTCTAGTTGCCAGCCATCTGTTGTTTGCCCCTCCCCCGTGCCTTCCTTGACCC
TGGAAGGTGCCACTCCCACTGTCCTTTCCTAATAAAATGAGGAAATTGCATCGCATTGTCTGAGTAGGTG
TCATTCTATTCTGGGGGGTGGGGTGGGGCAGGACAGCAAGGGGGAGGATTGGGAAGACAATAGCAGGCAT
GCTGGGGATGCGGTGGGCTCTATGGCTTCTGAGGCGGAAAGAACCAGCTGGGGCTCGAATCAAGCTATCA
AGTGCCACCTGACGTCTCCCTATCAGTGATAGAGAAGTCGACACGTCTCGAGCTCCCTATCAGTGATAGA
GAAGGTACGTCTAGAACGTCTCCCTATCAGTGATAGAGAAGTCGACACGTCTCGAGCTCCCTATCAGTGA
TAGAGAAGGTACGTCTAGAACGTCTCCCTATCAGTGATAGAGAAGTCGACACGTCTCGAGCTCCCTATCA
GTGATAGAGAAGGTACGTCTAGAACGTCTCCCTATCAGTGATAGAGAAGTCGACACGTCTCGAGCTCCCT
ATCAGTGATAGAGAAGGTACCCCCTATATAAGCAGAGAGATCTGTTCAAATTTGAACTGACTAAGCGGCT
CCCGCCAGATTTTGGCAAGATTACTAAGCAGGAAGTCAAGGACTTTTTTGCTTGGGCAAAGGTCAATCAG
GTGCCGGTGACTCACGAGTTTAAAGTTCCCAGGGAATTGGCGGGAACTAAAGGGGCGGAGAAATCTCTAA
AACGCCCACTGGGTGACGTCACCAATACTAGCTATAAAAGTCTGGAGAAGCGGGCCAGGCTCTCATTTGT
TCCCGAGACGCCTCGCAGTTCAGACGTGACTGTTGATCCCGCTCCTCTGCGACCGCTAGCTTCGATCAAC
TACGCGGACAGGTACCAAAACAAATGTTCTCGTCACGTGGGCATGAATCTGATGCTGTTTCCCTGCAGAC
AATGCGAGAGACTGAATCAGAATTCAAATATCTGCTTCACTCACGGTGTCAAAGACTGTTTAGAGTGCTT
TCCCGTGTCAGAATCTCAACCCGTTTCTGTCGTCAAAAAGGCGTATCAGAAACTGTGCTACATTCATCAC
ATCATGGGAAAGGTGCCAGACGCTTGCACTGCTTGCGACCTGGTCAATGTGGACTTGGATGACTGTGTTT
CTGAACAATAAATGACTTAAACCAGGTATGGCTGCCGATGGTTATCTTCCAGATTGGCTCGAGGACAACC
TTAGTGAAGGAATTCGCGAGTGGTGGGCTTTGAAACCTGGAGCCCCTCAACCCAAGGCAAATCAACAACA
TCAAGACAACGCTCGAGGTCTTGTGCTTCCGGGTTACAAATACCTTGGACCCGGCAACGGACTCGACAAG
GGGGAGCCGGTCAACGCAGCAGACGCGGCGGCCCTCGAGCACGACAAGGCCTACGACCAGCAGCTCAAGG
CCGGAGACAACCCGTACCTCAAGTACAACCACGCCGACGCCGAGTTCCAGGAGCGGCTCAAAGAAGATAC
GTCTTTTGGGGGCAACCTCGGGCGAGCAGTCTTCCAGGCCAAAAAGAGGCTTCTTGAACCTCTTGGTCTG
GTTGAGGAAGCGGCTAAGACGGCTCCTGGAAAGAAGAGGCCTGTAGAGCAGTCTCCTCAGGAACCGGACT
CCTCCGCGGGTATTGGCAAATCGGGTGCACAGCCCGCTAAAAAGAGACTCAATTTCGGTCAGACTGGCGA
CACAGAGTCAGTCCCAGACCCTCAACCAATCGGAGAACCTCCCGCAGCCCCCTCAGGTGTGGGATCTCTT
ACAATGGCTTCAGGTGGTGGCGCACCAGTGGCAGACAATAACGAAGGTGCCGATGGAGTGGGTAGTTCCT
CGGGAAATTGGCATTGCGATTCCCAATGGCTGGGGGACAGAGTCATCACCACCAGCACCCGAACCTGGGC
CCTGCCCACCTACAACAATCACCTCTACAAGCAAATCTCCAACAGCACATCTGGAGGATCTTCAAATGAC
AACGCCTACTTCGGCTACAGCACCCCCTGGGGGTATTTTGACTTCAACAGATTCCACTGCCACTTCTCAC
CACGTGACTGGCAGCGACTCATCAACAACAACTGGGGATTCCGGCCTAAGCGACTCAACTTCAAGCTCTT
CAACATTCAGGTCAAAGAGGTTACGGACAACAATGGAGTCAAGACCATCGCCAATAACCTTACCAGCACG
GTCCAGGTCTTCACGGACTCAGACTATCAGCTCCCGTACGTGCTCGGGTCGGCTCACGAGGGCTGCCTCC
CGCCGTTCCCAGCGGACGTTTTCATGATTCCTCAGTACGGGTATCTGACGCTTAATGATGGAAGCCAGGC
CGTGGGTCGTTCGTCCTTTTACTGCCTGGAATATTTCCCGTCGCAAATGCTAAGAACGGGTAACAACTTC
CAGTTCAGCTACGAGTTTGAGAACGTACCTTTCCATAGCAGCTACGCTCACAGCCAAAGCCTGGACCGAC
TAATGAATCCACTCATCGACCAATACTTGTACTATCTCTCAAAGACTATTAACGGTTCTGGACAGAATCA
ACAAACGCTAAAATTCAGTGTGGCCGGACCCAGCAACATGGCTGTCCAGGGAAGAAACTACATACCTGGA
CCCAGCTACCGACAACAACGTGTCTCAACCACTGTGACTCAAAACAACAACAGCGAATTTGCTTGGCCTG
GAGCTTCTTCTTGGGCTCTCAATGGACGTAATAGCTTGATGAATCCTGGACCTGCTATGGCCAGCCACAA
AGAAGGAGAGGACCGTTTCTTTCCTTTGTCTGGATCTTTAATTTTTGGCAAACAAGGAACTGGAAGAGAC
AACGTGGATGCGGACAAAGTCATGATAACCAACGAAGAAGAAATTAAAACTACTAACCCGGTAGCAACGG
AGTCCTATGGACAAGTGGCCACAAACCACCAGGAAAACAGGAGAGGAGACTTCAACAACACTGCACAGGC
GCAGACCGGCTGGGTTCAAAACCAAGGAATACTTCCGGGTATGGTTTGGCAGGACAGAGATGTGTACCTG
CAAGGACCCATTTGGGCCAAAATTCCTCACACGGACGGCAACTTTCACCCTTCTCCGCTGATGGGAGGGT
TTGGAATGAAGCACCCGCCTCCTCAGATCCTCATCAAAAACACACCTGTACCTGCGGATCCTCCAACGGC
CTTCAACAAGGACAAGCTGAACTCTTTCATCACCCAGTATTCTACTGGCCAAGTCAGCGTGGAGATCGAG
TGGGAGCTGCAGAAGGAAAACAGCAAGCGCTGGAACCCGGAGATCCAGTACACTTCCAACTATTACAAGT
CTAATAATGTTGAATTTGCTGTTAATACTGAAGGTGTATATAGTGAACCCCGCCCCATTGGCACCAGATA
CCTGACTCGTAATCTGTAATTGCTTGTTAATCAATAAACCGTTTAATTCGTTTCAGTTGAACTTTGGTCT
CTGCGTATTTCTTTCTTATCTAGTTTCCATGGCTACGTAGATAAGTAGCATGGCGGGTTAATCATTAACT
ACAGATATCCATCACACTGGCGGCCGCTCGACTAGAGCGGCCGCCACCGCGGTGGAGCTCCAGCTTTTGT
TCCCTTTAGTGAGGGTTAATTGCGCGCTTGGCGTAATCATGGTCATAGCTGTTTCCTGTGTGAAATTGTT
ATCCGCTCACAATTCCACACAACATACGAGCCGGAAGCATAAAGTGTAAAGCCTGGGGTGCCTAATGAGT
GAGCTAACTCACATTAATTGCGTTGCGCTCACTGCCCGCTTTCCAGTCGGGAAACCTGTCGTGCCAGCTG
CATTAATGAATCGGCCAACGCGCGGGGAGAGGCGGTTTGCGTATTGGGCGCTCTTCCGCTTCCTCGCTCA
CTGACTCGCTGCGCTCGGTCGTTCGGCTGCGGCGAGCGGTATCAGCTCACTCAAAGGCGGTAATACGGTT
ATCCACAGAATCAGGGGATAACGCAGGAAAGAACATGTGAGCAAAAGGCCAGCAAAAGGCCAGGAACCGT
AAAAAGGCCGCGTTGCTGGCGTTTTTCCATAGGCTCCGCCCCCCTGACGAGCATCACAAAAATCGACGCT
CAAGTCAGAGGTGGCGAAACCCGACAGGACTATAAAGATACCAGGCGTTTCCCCCTGGAAGCTCCCTCGT
GCGCTCTCCTGTTCCGACCCTGCCGCTTACCGGATACCTGTCCGCCTTTCTCCCTTCGGGAAGCGTGGCG
CTTTCTCATAGCTCACGCTGTAGGTATCTCAGTTCGGTGTAGGTCGTTCGCTCCAAGCTGGGCTGTGTGC
ACGAACCCCCCGTTCAGCCCGACCGCTGCGCCTTATCCGGTAACTATCGTCTTGAGTCCAACCCGGTAAG
ACACGACTTATCGCCACTGGCAGCAGCCACTGGTAACAGGATTAGCAGAGCGAGGTATGTAGGCGGTGCT
ACAGAGTTCTTGAAGTGGTGGCCTAACTACGGCTACACTAGAAGAACAGTATTTGGTATCTGCGCTCTGC
TGAAGCCAGTTACCTTCGGAAAAAGAGTTGGTAGCTCTTGATCCGGCAAACAAACCACCGCTGGTAGCGG
TGGTTTTTTTGTTTGCAAGCAGCAGATTACGCGCAGAAAAAAAGGATCTCAAGAAGATCCTTTGATCTTT
TCTACGGGGTCTGACGCTCAGTGGAACGAAAACTCACGTTAAGGGATTTTGGTCATGAGATTATCAAAAA
GGATCTTCACCTAGATCCTTTTAAATTAAAAATGAAGTTTTAAATCAATCTAAAGTATATATGAGTAAAC
TTGGTCTGACAGTTAGAAAAACTCATCGAGCATCAAATGAAACTGCAATTTATTCATATCAGGATTATCA
ATACCATATTTTTGAAAAAGCCGTTTCTGTAATGAAGGAGAAAACTCACCGAGGCAGTTCCATAGGATGG
CAAGATCCTGGTATCGGTCTGCGATTCCGACTCGTCCAACATCAATACAACCTATTAATTTCCCCTCGTC
AAAAATAAGGTTATCAAGTGAGAAATCACCATGAGTGACGACTGAATCCGGTGAGAATGGCAAAAGTTTA
TGCATTTCTTTCCAGACTTGTTCAACAGGCCAGCCATTACGCTCGTCATCAAAATCACTCGCATCAACCA
AACCGTTATTCATTCGTGATTGCGCCTGAGCGAGACGAAATACGCGATCGCTGTTAAAAGGACAATTACA
AACAGGAATCGAATGCAACCGGCGCAGGAACACTGCCAGCGCATCAACAATATTTTCACCTGAATCAGGA
TATTCTTCTAATACCTGGAATGCTGTTTTTCCGGGGATCGCAGTGGTGAGTAACCATGCATCATCAGGAG
TACGGATAAAATGCTTGATGGTCGGAAGAGGCATAAATTCCGTCAGCCAGTTTAGTCTGACCATCTCATC
TGTAACATCATTGGCAACGCTACCTTTGCCATGTTTCAGAAACAACTCTGGCGCATCGGGCTTCCCATAC
AAGCGATAGATTGTCGCACCTGATTGCCCGACATTATCGCGAGCCCATTTATACCCATATAAATCAGCAT
CCATGTTGGAATTTAATCGCGGCCTCGACGTTTCCCGTTGAATATGGCTCATACTCTTCCTTTTTCAATA
TTATTGAAGCATTTATCAGGGTTATTGTCTCATGAGCGGATACATATTTGAATGTATTTAGAAAAATAAA
CAAATAGGGGTTCCGCGCACATTTCCCCGAAAAGTGCCACCTAAATTGTAAGCGTTAATATTTTGTTAAA
ATTCGCGTTAAATTTTTGTTAAATCAGCTCATTTTTTAACCAATAGGCCGAAATCGGCAAAATCCCTTAT
AAATCAAAAGAATAGACCGAGATAGGGT
[37 nt withheld, positions 8849-8885]
AAAGAACGTGGACTCCAACGTCAAAGG
[49 nt withheld, positions 8913-8961]
T
[91 nt withheld, positions 8963-9053]
G
[124 nt withheld, positions 9055-9178]
CCCATTCGCCATTCAGGCTGCGCAACTGTTGGGAAGGGCGATCGGTGCGGGCCTCTTCGCTATTACGCCA
GCTGGCGAAAGGGGGATGTGCTGCAAGGCGATTAAGTTGGGTAACGCCAGGGTTTTCCCAGTCACGACGT
TGTAAAACGACGGCCAGTGAGCGCGCGTAATACGACTCACTATAGGGCGAATTGGGTACCGGGCCCCCCC
TCGATCGAGG
