>Addgene plasmid #224452 | kiCAP-AAV-MyoAAV4E | depositor partial sequence | sequence record 439849 | MyoAAV 4E cap
ATGGCTGCCGATGGTTATCTTCCAGATTGGCTCGAGGACAACCTTAGTGAAGGAATTCGCGAGTGGTGGG
CTTTGAAACCTGGAGCCCCTCAACCCAAGGCAAATCAACAACATCAAGACAACGCTCGAGGTCTTGTGCT
TCCGGGTTACAAATACCTTGGACCCGGCAACGGACTCGACAAGGGGGAGCCGGTCAACGCAGCAGACGCG
GCGGCCCTCGAGCACGACAAGGCCTACGACCAGCAGCTCAAGGCCGGAGACAACCCGTACCTCAAGTACA
ACCACGCCGACGCCGAGTTCCAGGAGCGGCTCAAAGAAGATACGTCTTTTGGGGGCAACCTCGGGCGAGC
AGTCTTCCAGGCCAAAAAGAGGCTTCTTGAACCTCTTGGTCTGGTTGAGGAAGCGGCTAAGACGGCTCCT
GGAAAGAAGAGGCCTGTAGAGCAGTCTCCTCAGGAACCGGACTCCTCCGCGGGTATTGGCAAATCGGGTG
CACAGCCCGCTAAAAAGAGACTCAATTTCGGTCAGACTGGCGACACAGAGTCAGTCCCAGACCCTCAACC
AATCGGAGAACCTCCCGCAGCCCCCTCAGGTGTGGGATCTCTTACAATGGCTTCAGGTGGTGGCGCACCA
GTGGCAGACAATAACGAAGGTGCCGATGGAGTGGGTAGTTCCTCGGGAAATTGGCATTGCGATTCCCAAT
GGCTGGGGGACAGAGTCATCACCACCAGCACCCGAACCTGGGCCCTGCCCACCTACAACAATCACCTCTA
CAAGCAAATCTCCAACAGCACATCTGGAGGATCTTCAAATGACAACGCCTACTTCGGCTACAGCACCCCC
TGGGGGTATTTTGACTTCAACAGATTCCACTGCCACTTCTCACCACGTGACTGGCAGCGACTCATCAACA
ACAACTGGGGATTCCGGCCTAAGCGACTCAACTTCAAGCTCTTCAACATTCAGGTCAAAGAGGTTACGGA
CAACAATGGAGTCAAGACCATCGCCAATAACCTTACCAGCACGGTCCAGGTCTTCACGGACTCAGACTAT
CAGCTCCCGTACGTGCTCGGGTCGGCTCACGAGGGCTGCCTCCCGCCGTTCCCAGCGGACGTTTTCATGA
TTCCTCAGTACGGGTATCTGACGCTTAATGATGGAAGCCAGGCCGTGGGTCGTTCGTCCTTTTACTGCCT
GGAATATTTCCCGTCGCAAATGCTAAGAACGGGTAACAACTTCCAGTTCAGCTACGAGTTTGAGAACGTA
CCTTTCCATAGCAGCTACGCTCACAGCCAAAGCCTGGACCGACTAATGAATCCACTCATCGACCAATACT
TGTACTATCTCTCAAAGACTATTAACGGTTCTGGACAGAATCAACAAACGCTAAAATTCAGTGTGGCCGG
ACCCAGCAACATGGCTGTCCAGGGAAGAAACTACATACCTGGACCCAGCTACCGACAACAACGTGTCTCA
ACCACTGTGACTCAAAACAACAACAGCGAATTTGCTTGGCCTGGAGCTTCTTCTTGGGCTCTCAATGGAC
GTAATAGCTTGATGAATCCTGGACCTGCTATGGCCAGCCACAAAGAAGGAGAGGACCGTTTCTTTCCTTT
GTCTGGATCTTTAATTTTTGGCAAACAAGGAACTGGAAGAGACAACGTGGATGCGGACAAAGTCATGATA
ACCAACGAAGAAGAAATTAAAACTACTAACCCGGTAGCAACGGAGTCCTATGGACAAGTGGCCACAAACC
ACCAGGAAAACAGGAGAGGAGACTTCAACAACACTGCACAGGCGCAGACCGGCTGGGTTCAAAACCAAGG
AATACTTCCGGGTATGGTTTGGCAGGACAGAGATGTGTACCTGCAAGGACCCATTTGGGCCAAAATTCCT
CACACGGACGGCAACTTTCACCCTTCTCCGCTGATGGGAGGGTTTGGAATGAAGCACCCGCCTCCTCAGA
TCCTCATCAAAAACACACCTGTACCTGCGGATCCTCCAACGGCCTTCAACAAGGACAAGCTGAACTCTTT
CATCACCCAGTATTCTACTGGCCAAGTCAGCGTGGAGATCGAGTGGGAGCTGCAGAAGGAAAACAGCAAG
CGCTGGAACCCGGAGATCCAGTACACTTCCAACTATTACAAGTCTAATAATGTTGAATTTGCTGTTAATA
CTGAAGGTGTATATAGTGAACCCCGCCCCATTGGCACCAGATACCTGACTCGTAATCTGTAA
